LOCUS       Exported 6537 bp ds-DNA circular SYN 12-MAY-2021
DEFINITION  transient/stable overexpression.
ACCESSION   .
VERSION     .
KEYWORDS    pcDNA3.1(+)/Puro/FA/GFP-N--Grb2-5
SOURCE      synthetic DNA construct
  ORGANISM  synthetic DNA construct
REFERENCE   1 (bases 1 to 6537)
  AUTHORS   Gingras J, Gawor M, Bernadzki KM, Grady RM, Hallock P, Glass DJ,
            Sanes JR, Proszynski TJ
  TITLE     Alpha-Dystrobrevin-1 recruits Grb2 and alpha-catulin to organize
            neurotransmitter receptors at the neuromuscular junction.
  JOURNAL   J Cell Sci. 2016 Mar 1;129(5):898-911. doi: 10.1242/jcs.181180. Epub
            2016 Jan 14.
  PUBMED    26769899
REFERENCE   2 (bases 1 to 6537)
  AUTHORS   .
  TITLE     Direct Submission
  JOURNAL   Exported May 12, 2021 from SnapGene Server 1.1.58
            http://www.snapgene.com
FEATURES             Location/Qualifiers
     source          1..6537
                     /organism="synthetic DNA construct"
                     /mol_type="other DNA"
     enhancer        15..394
                     /label=CMV enhancer
                     /note="human cytomegalovirus immediate early enhancer"
     promoter        395..598
                     /label=CMV promoter
                     /note="human cytomegalovirus (CMV) immediate early
                     promoter"
     primer_bind     549..569
                     /label=CMV-F
                     /note="Human CMV immediate early promoter, forward primer"
     primer_bind     643..662
                     /label=T7
                     /note="T7 promoter, forward primer"
     promoter        643..661
                     /label=T7 promoter
                     /note="promoter for bacteriophage T7 RNA polymerase"
     CDS             715..1431
                     /codon_start=1
                     /product="enhanced GFP"
                     /label=EGFP
                     /translation="MVSKGEELFTGVVPILVELDGDVNGHKFSVSGEGEGDATYGKLTL
                     KFICTTGKLPVPWPTLVTTLTYGVQCFSRYPDHMKQHDFFKSAMPEGYVQERTIFFKDD
                     GNYKTRAEVKFEGDTLVNRIELKGIDFKEDGNILGHKLEYNYNSHNVYIMADKQKNGIK
                     VNFKIRHNIEDGSVQLADHYQQNTPIGDGPVLLPDNHYLSTQSALSKDPNEKRDHMVLL
                     EFVTAAGITLGMDELYK"
     CDS             715..1431
                     /codon_start=1
                     /product="the original enhanced GFP (Yang et al., 1996)"
                     /label=EGFP
                     /note="mammalian codon-optimized"
                     /translation="MVSKGEELFTGVVPILVELDGDVNGHKFSVSGEGEGDATYGKLTL
                     KFICTTGKLPVPWPTLVTTLTYGVQCFSRYPDHMKQHDFFKSAMPEGYVQERTIFFKDD
                     GNYKTRAEVKFEGDTLVNRIELKGIDFKEDGNILGHKLEYNYNSHNVYIMADKQKNGIK
                     VNFKIRHNIEDGSVQLADHYQQNTPIGDGPVLLPDNHYLSTQSALSKDPNEKRDHMVLL
                     EFVTAAGITLGMDELYK"
     primer_bind     complement(760..781)
                     /label=EGFP-N
                     /note="EGFP, reverse primer"
     primer_bind     complement(1021..1040)
                     /label=EXFP-R
                     /note="For distinguishing EGFP variants, reverse primer"
     primer_bind     1368..1389
                     /label=EGFP-C
                     /note="EGFP, forward primer"
     primer_bind     complement(2163..2180)
                     /label=BGH-rev
                     /note="Bovine growth hormone terminator, reverse primer.
                     Also called BGH reverse"
     polyA_signal    2169..2393
                     /label=bGH poly(A) signal
                     /note="bovine growth hormone polyadenylation signal"
     rep_origin      2439..2867
                     /direction=RIGHT
                     /label=f1 ori
                     /note="f1 bacteriophage origin of replication; arrow
                     indicates direction of (+) strand synthesis"
     primer_bind     complement(2526..2545)
                     /label=F1ori-R
                     /note="F1 origin, reverse primer"
     primer_bind     2736..2757
                     /label=F1ori-F
                     /note="F1 origin, forward primer"
     primer_bind     complement(2876..2896)
                     /label=pBABE 3'
                     /note="SV40 enhancer, reverse primer for pBABE vectors"
     promoter        2881..3210
                     /label=SV40 promoter
                     /note="SV40 enhancer and early promoter"
     rep_origin      3061..3196
                     /label=SV40 ori
                     /note="SV40 origin of replication"
     primer_bind     3123..3142
                     /label=SV40pro-F
                     /note="SV40 promoter/origin, forward primer"
     CDS             3231..3830
                     /codon_start=1
                     /gene="pac from Streptomyces alboniger"
                     /product="puromycin N-acetyltransferase"
                     /label=PuroR
                     /note="confers resistance to puromycin"
                     /translation="MTEYKPTVRLATRDDVPRAVRTLAAAFADYPATRHTVDPDRHIER
                     VTELQELFLTRVGLDIGKVWVADDGAAVAVWTTPESVEAGAVFAEIGPRMAELSGSRLA
                     AQQQMEGLLAPHRPKEPAWFLATVGVSPDHQGKGLGSAVVLPGVEAAERAGVPAFLETS
                     APRNLPFYERLGFTVTADVEVPEGPRTWCMTRKPGA"
     primer_bind     complement(3231..3250)
                     /label=Puro-R
                     /note="Puromycin resistance gene, reverse primer. Also
                     called puro-variant-R"
     primer_bind     3727..3747
                     /label=Puro-F
                     /note="Puromycin resistance gene, forward primer"
     polyA_signal    3990..4111
                     /label=SV40 poly(A) signal
                     /note="SV40 polyadenylation signal"
     primer_bind     complement(4027..4046)
                     /label=SV40pA-R
                     /note="SV40 polyA, reverse primer"
     primer_bind     4081..4100
                     /label=EBV-rev
                     /note="SV40 polyA terminator, reverse primer"
     primer_bind     complement(4160..4176)
                     /label=M13 rev
                     /note="common sequencing primer, one of multiple similar
                     variants"
     primer_bind     complement(4160..4176)
                     /label=M13 Reverse
                     /note="In lacZ gene. Also called M13-rev"
     primer_bind     complement(4173..4195)
                     /label=M13/pUC Reverse
                     /note="In lacZ gene"
     protein_bind    4184..4200
                     /label=lac operator
                     /bound_moiety="lac repressor encoded by lacI"
                     /note="The lac repressor binds to the lac operator to
                     inhibit transcription in E. coli. This inhibition can be
                     relieved by adding lactose or
                     isopropyl-beta-D-thiogalactopyranoside (IPTG)."
     promoter        complement(4208..4238)
                     /label=lac promoter
                     /note="promoter for the E. coli lac operon"
     protein_bind    4253..4274
                     /label=CAP binding site
                     /bound_moiety="E. coli catabolite activator protein"
                     /note="CAP binding activates transcription in the presence
                     of cAMP."
     primer_bind     complement(4391..4408)
                     /label=L4440
                     /note="L4440 vector, forward primer"
     rep_origin      complement(4562..5150)
                     /direction=LEFT
                     /label=ori
                     /note="high-copy-number ColE1/pMB1/pBR322/pUC origin of
                     replication"
     primer_bind     complement(4642..4661)
                     /label=pBR322ori-F
                     /note="pBR322 origin, forward primer"
     CDS             complement(5321..6181)
                     /codon_start=1
                     /gene="bla"
                     /product="beta-lactamase"
                     /label=AmpR
                     /note="confers resistance to ampicillin, carbenicillin, and
                     related antibiotics"
                     /translation="MSIQHFRVALIPFFAAFCLPVFAHPETLVKVKDAEDQLGARVGYI
                     ELDLNSGKILESFRPEERFPMMSTFKVLLCGAVLSRIDAGQEQLGRRIHYSQNDLVEYS
                     PVTEKHLTDGMTVRELCSAAITMSDNTAANLLLTTIGGPKELTAFLHNMGDHVTRLDRW
                     EPELNEAIPNDERDTTMPVAMATTLRKLLTGELLTLASRQQLIDWMEADKVAGPLLRSA
                     LPAGWFIADKSGAGERGSRGIIAALGPDGKPSRIVVIYTTGSQATMDERNRQIAEIGAS
                     LIKHW"
     primer_bind     5944..5963
                     /label=Amp-R
                     /note="Ampicillin resistance gene, reverse primer"
     promoter        complement(6182..6286)
                     /gene="bla"
                     /label=AmpR promoter
     primer_bind     complement(6361..6380)
                     /label=pRS-marker
                     /note="pRS vectors, use to sequence yeast selectable
                     marker"
ORIGIN
        1 cagatatacg cgttgacatt gattattgac tagttattaa tagtaatcaa ttacggggtc
       61 attagttcat agcccatata tggagttccg cgttacataa cttacggtaa atggcccgcc
      121 tggctgaccg cccaacgacc cccgcccatt gacgtcaata atgacgtatg ttcccatagt
      181 aacgccaata gggactttcc attgacgtca atgggtggag tatttacggt aaactgccca
      241 cttggcagta catcaagtgt atcatatgcc aagtacgccc cctattgacg tcaatgacgg
      301 taaatggccc gcctggcatt atgcccagta catgacctta tgggactttc ctacttggca
      361 gtacatctac gtattagtca tcgctattac catggtgatg cggttttggc agtacatcaa
      421 tgggcgtgga tagcggtttg actcacgggg atttccaagt ctccacccca ttgacgtcaa
      481 tgggagtttg ttttggcacc aaaatcaacg ggactttcca aaatgtcgta acaactccgc
      541 cccattgacg caaatgggcg gtaggcgtgt acggtgggag gtctatataa gcagagctct
      601 ctggctaact agagaaccca ctgcttactg gcttatcgaa attaatacga ctcactatag
      661 ggagacccaa gctggctagc gtttaaactt aagcttggta ccgagctcgg atccatggtg
      721 agcaagggcg aggagctgtt caccggggtg gtgcccatcc tggtcgagct ggacggcgac
      781 gtaaacggcc acaagttcag cgtgtccggc gagggcgagg gcgatgccac ctacggcaag
      841 ctgaccctga agttcatctg caccaccggc aagctgcccg tgccctggcc caccctcgtg
      901 accaccctga cctacggcgt gcagtgcttc agccgctacc ccgaccacat gaagcagcac
      961 gacttcttca agtccgccat gcccgaaggc tacgtccagg agcgcaccat cttcttcaag
     1021 gacgacggca actacaagac ccgcgccgag gtgaagttcg agggcgacac cctggtgaac
     1081 cgcatcgagc tgaagggcat cgacttcaag gaggacggca acatcctggg gcacaagctg
     1141 gagtacaact acaacagcca caacgtctat atcatggccg acaagcagaa gaacggcatc
     1201 aaggtgaact tcaagatccg ccacaacatc gaggacggca gcgtgcagct cgccgaccac
     1261 taccagcaga acacccccat cggcgacggc cccgtgctgc tgcccgacaa ccactacctg
     1321 agcacccagt ccgccctgag caaagacccc aacgagaagc gcgatcacat ggtcctgctg
     1381 gagttcgtga ccgccgccgg gatcactctc ggcatggacg agctgtacaa gggccggcct
     1441 gtggtggaat tcatggaagc catcgccaaa tatgacttca aagctactgc tgacgatgag
     1501 ctgagcttca aaagggggga catccttaag gttttgaatg aagaatgtga ccagaactgg
     1561 tataaggcag aactcaatgg gaaagatggc ttcatcccca agaattacat agaaatgaaa
     1621 ccacatccgt ggttttttgg caaaatcccc agagccaagg cagaagaaat gctcagcaaa
     1681 cagcggcatg acggggcctt cctgatccga gagagcgaga gcgctcctgg ggacttctcc
     1741 ctgtccgtca agtttggaaa tgatgtgcag cacttcaagg tgctccgcga cggagccggg
     1801 aagtatttcc tgtgggtggt gaagtttaat tctttgaatg agctggtaga ttaccacaga
     1861 tcaacatccg tgtccaggaa ccagcagata ttcttacggg acatagaaca gatgccacag
     1921 cagccaacct acgtccaggc gctctttgac tttgaccccc aggaggatgg cgagctgggc
     1981 tttcgcagag gagacttcat tcatgtcatg gataactcag atcccaattg gtggaaaggg
     2041 gcctgccacg ggcagaccgg catgtttccc cgcaattatg tcacccccgt gaaccggaac
     2101 gtcgatatcc agcacagtgg cgcgcctcga gtctagaggg cccgtttaaa cccgctgatc
     2161 agcctcgact gtgccttcta gttgccagcc atctgttgtt tgcccctccc ccgtgccttc
     2221 cttgaccctg gaaggtgcca ctcccactgt cctttcctaa taaaatgagg aaattgcatc
     2281 gcattgtctg agtaggtgtc attctattct ggggggtggg gtggggcagg acagcaaggg
     2341 ggaggattgg gaagacaata gcaggcatgc tggggatgcg gtgggctcta tggcttctga
     2401 ggcggaaaga accagctggg gctctagggg gtatccccnn nnnnnnnnnn nnnnnnnnnn
     2461 nnnnnnnnnn nnnnnnnnnn nnnnnnnnnn nnnnnnnnnn nnnnnnnnnn nnnnnnnnnn
     2521 nnnnnnnnnn nnnnnnnnnn nnnnnnnnnn nnnnnnnnnn nncnnnnnnn nnnnnnnnnn
     2581 nnnnnnnnnn nnnnnnnnnn nnnnnnnnnn nnnnnnnnnn nnnnnnnnnn nnnnnnnnnn
     2641 nnnnnnnnnn nnnnannnnn nnnnnnnnnn nnnnnnnnnn nnnnnnnnnn nnnnnnnnnn
     2701 nnnncctttg acgttggagt ccacgttctt taatagtgga ctcttgttcc aaactggaac
     2761 aacactcaac cctatctcgg tctattcttt tgatttataa gggattttgc cgatttcggc
     2821 ctattggtta aaaaatgagc tgatttaaca aaaatttaac gcgaattaat tctgtggaat
     2881 gtgtgtcagt tagggtgtgg aaagtcccca ggctccccag caggcagaag tatgcaaagc
     2941 atgcatctca attagtcagc aaccaggtgt ggaaagtccc caggctcccc agcaggcaga
     3001 agtatgcaaa gcatgcatct caattagtca gcaaccatag tcccgcccct aactccgccc
     3061 atcccgcccc taactccgcc cagttccgcc cattctccgc cccatggctg actaattttt
     3121 tttatttatg cagaggccga ggccgcctct gcctctgagc tattccagaa gtagtgagga
     3181 ggcttttttg gaggcctagg cttttgcaaa aagctcccgg ggccgccacc atgaccgagt
     3241 acaagcccac ggtgcgcctc gccacccgcg acgacgtccc ccgggccgta cgcaccctcg
     3301 ccgccgcgtt cgccgactac cccgccacgc gccacaccgt cgacccggac cgccacatcg
     3361 agcgggtcac cgagctgcaa gaactcttcc tcacgcgcgt cgggctcgac atcggcaagg
     3421 tgtgggtcgc ggacgacggc gccgcggtgg cggtctggac cacgccggag agcgtcgaag
     3481 cgggggcggt gttcgccgag atcggcccgc gcatggccga gttgagcggt tcccggctgg
     3541 ccgcgcagca acagatggaa ggcctcctgg cgccgcaccg gcccaaggag cccgcgtggt
     3601 tcctggccac cgtcggcgtc tcgcccgacc accagggcaa gggtctgggc agcgccgtcg
     3661 tgctccccgg agtggaggcg gccgagcgcg ccggggtgcc cgccttcctg gagacctccg
     3721 cgccccgcaa cctccccttc tacgagcggc tcggcttcac cgtcaccgcc gacgtcgagg
     3781 tgcccgaagg accgcgcacc tggtgcatga cccgcaagcc cggtgcctga ttcgaaatga
     3841 ccgaccaagc gacgcccaac ctgccatcac gagatttcga ttccaccgcc gccttctatg
     3901 aaaggttggg cttcggaatc gttttccggg acgccggctg gatgatcctc cagcgcgggg
     3961 atctcatgct ggagttcttc gcccacccca acttgtttat tgcagcttat aatggttaca
     4021 aataaagcaa tagcatcaca aatttcacaa ataaagcatt tttttcactg cattctagtt
     4081 gtggtttgtc caaactcatc aatgtatctt atcatgtctg tataccgtcg acctctagct
     4141 agagcttggc gtaatcatgg tcatagctgt ttcctgtgtg aaattgttat ccgctcacaa
     4201 ttccacacaa catacgagcc ggaagcataa agtgtaaagc ctggggtgcc taatgagtga
     4261 gctaactcac attaattgcg ttgcgctcac tgcccgcttt ccagtcggga aacctgtcgt
     4321 gccagctgca ttaatgaatc ggccaacgcg cggggagagg cggtttgcgt attgggcgct
     4381 cttccgcttc ctcgctcact gactcgctgc gctcggtcgt tcggctgcgg cgagcggtat
     4441 cagctcactc aaaggcggta atacggttat ccacagaatc aggggataac gcaggaaaga
     4501 acatgtgagc aaaaggccag caaaaggcca ggaaccgtaa aaaggccgcg ttgctggcgt
     4561 ttttccatag gctccgcccc cctgacgagc atcacaaaaa tcgacgctca agtcagaggt
     4621 ggcgaaaccc gacaggacta taaagatacc aggcgtttcc ccctggaagc tccctcgtgc
     4681 gctctcctgt tccgaccctg ccgcttaccg gatacctgtc cgcctttctc ccttcgggaa
     4741 gcgtggcgct ttctcatagc tcacgctgta ggtatctcag ttcggtgtag gtcgttcgct
     4801 ccaagctggg ctgtgtgcac gaaccccccg ttcagcccga ccgctgcgcc ttatccggta
     4861 actatcgtct tgagtccaac ccggtaagac acgacttatc gccactggca gcagccactg
     4921 gtaacaggat tagcagagcg aggtatgtag gcggtgctac agagttcttg aagtggtggc
     4981 ctaactacgg ctacactaga agaacagtat ttggtatctg cgctctgctg aagccagtta
     5041 ccttcggaaa aagagttggt agctcttgat ccggcaaaca aaccaccgct ggtagcggtg
     5101 gtttttttgt ttgcaagcag cagattacgc gcagaaaaaa aggatctcaa gaagatcctt
     5161 tgatcttttc tacggggtct gacgctcagt ggaacgaaaa ctcacgttaa gggattttgg
     5221 tcatgagatt atcaaaaagg atcttcacct agatcctttt aaattaaaaa tgaagtttta
     5281 aatcaatcta aagtatatat gagtaaactt ggtctgacag ttaccaatgc ttaatcagtg
     5341 aggcacctat ctcagcgatc tgtctatttc gttcatccat agttgcctga ctccccgtcg
     5401 tgtagataac tacgatacgg gagggcttac catctggccc cagtgctgca atgataccgc
     5461 gagacccacg ctcaccggct ccagatttat cagcaataaa ccagccagcc ggaagggccg
     5521 agcgcagaag tggtcctgca actttatccg cctccatcca gtctattaat tgttgccggg
     5581 aagctagagt aagtagttcg ccagttaata gtttgcgcaa cgttgttgcc attgctacag
     5641 gcatcgtggt gtcacgctcg tcgtttggta tggcttcatt cagctccggt tcccaacgat
     5701 caaggcgagt tacatgatcc cccatgttgt gcaaaaaagc ggttagctcc ttcggtcctc
     5761 cgatcgttgt cagaagtaag ttggccgcag tgttatcact catggttatg gcagcactgc
     5821 ataattctct tactgtcatg ccatccgtaa gatgcttttc tgtgactggt gagtactcaa
     5881 ccaagtcatt ctgagaatag tgtatgcggc gaccgagttg ctcttgcccg gcgtcaatac
     5941 gggataatac cgcgccacat agcagaactt taaaagtgct catcattgga aaacgttctt
     6001 cggggcgaaa actctcaagg atcttaccgc tgttgagatc cagttcgatg taacccactc
     6061 gtgcacccaa ctgatcttca gcatctttta ctttcaccag cgtttctggg tgagcaaaaa
     6121 caggaaggca aaatgccgca aaaaagggaa taagggcgac acggaaatgt tgaatactca
     6181 tactcttcct ttttcaatat tattgaagca tttatcaggg ttattgtctc atgagcggat
     6241 acatatttga atgtatttag aaaaataaac aaataggggt tccgcgcaca tttccccgaa
     6301 aagtgccacc tgacgtcgac ggatcgggag atctcccgat cccctatggt gcactctcag
     6361 tacaatctgc tctgatgccg catagttaag ccagtatctg ctccctgctt gtgtgttgga
     6421 ggtcgctgag tagtgcgcga gcaaaattta agctacaaca aggcaaggct tgaccgacaa
     6481 ttgcatgaag aatctgctta gggttaggcg ttttgcgctg cttcgcgatg tacgggc
//
