[The description below was written by a language model from this plasmid's Addgene catalogue record and the feature table of its GenBank file.]
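Description:
pcDNA3.1(+)/Puro/FA/GFP-N--Grb2-5 is a 6.5 kb mammalian expression plasmid built on a pcDNA3.1(+) backbone in which the selection cassette confers puromycin resistance. It is designed for transient or stable overexpression of full-length mouse Grb2 (also known as Ash), an adaptor protein, fused at its N terminus to GFP. In bacteria the plasmid replicates from a high-copy ColE1/pUC-type origin and is selected with ampicillin through the beta-lactamase gene. An f1 origin is also present, which allows single-stranded DNA production.

Expression of the fusion is driven by the human cytomegalovirus immediate-early enhancer and promoter, followed by a T7 promoter that can serve for in vitro transcription or as a sequencing primer site. The annotated EGFP coding sequence, a mammalian codon-optimised variant, lies immediately downstream. The Grb2 coding region is not annotated as a feature in the table, but the unannotated interval between the end of EGFP and the bovine growth hormone polyadenylation signal is where the catalogue entry places the insert. The cloning sites used are recorded as unknown. A separate cassette uses the SV40 enhancer/early promoter, which includes the SV40 origin, to express puromycin N-acetyltransferase, terminated by an SV40 poly(A) signal. This cassette lets transfected cells be selected with puromycin to derive stable lines.

The fluorescent tag allows the overexpressed Grb2 to be visualised in cells. The associated publication concerns recruitment of Grb2 and alpha-catulin by alpha-dystrobrevin-1 in organising neurotransmitter receptors at the neuromuscular junction.
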