Addgene plasmid #112840: pcDNA3.1(+)/Puro/FA/GFP-N--Grb2-5
Purpose: transient/stable overexpression
Depositing lab: Tomasz Prószyński. Publication: Alpha-Dystrobrevin-1 recruits Grb2 and alpha-catulin to organize neurotransmitter receptors at the neuromuscular junction. Gingras J, Gawor M, Bernadzki KM, Grady RM, Hallock P, Glass DJ, Sanes JR, Proszynski TJ. J Cell Sci. 2016 Mar 1;129(5):898-911. doi: 10.1242/jcs.181180. Epub 2016 Jan 14. PubMed 26769899.
Backbone
  Vector backbone: pcDNA3.1(+)/Puro
  Backbone size w/o insert (bp): 5500
  Vector type: Mammalian Expression
  Selectable markers: Puromycin
Growth in bacteria
  Bacterial resistance: Ampicillin, 100 μg/mL
  Growth temperature: 37°C
  Growth strain: DH5alpha
  Copy number: High Copy
Gene/Insert
  Gene/Insert name: Grb2
  Species: M. musculus (mouse)
  Mutation: Full length Grb2
  Entrez Gene: Grb2 (a.k.a. Ash)
  Tag / fusion protein: GFP (N terminal on insert)
  Cloning method: Restriction Enzyme; 5′ cloning site Unknown (unknown if destroyed); 3′ cloning site Unknown (unknown if destroyed)
Terms and licenses: Academic/Nonprofit Terms; Industry Terms: Not Available to Industry
How to cite: pcDNA3.1(+)/Puro/FA/GFP-N--Grb2-5 was a gift from Tomasz Prószyński (Addgene plasmid # 112840 ; http://n2t.net/addgene:112840 ; RRID:Addgene_112840)
